Addgene plasmid #124601: 3XFlag-pA-Tn5-Fl
Purpose: Expresses protein A and Tn5 Transposase fusion protein in bacterial cells
Depositing lab: Steven Henikoff. Depositing organization: Fred Hutchinson Cancer Center. Publication: CUT&Tag for efficient epigenomic profiling of small samples and single cells. Kaya-Okur HS, Wu SJ, Codomo CA, Pledger ES, Bryson TD, Henikoff JG, Ahmad K, Henikoff S. Nat Commun. 2019 Apr 29;10(1):1930. doi: 10.1038/s41467-019-09982-5. PubMed 31036827.
Backbone
  Vector backbone: pTXB1-Tn5
  Backbone size w/o insert (bp): 8079
  Total vector size (bp): 8679
  Modifications to backbone: Ribosome binding site (RBS) was replaced by a canonical RBS sequence
  Vector type: Bacterial Expression
Growth in bacteria
  Bacterial resistance: Ampicillin, 100 μg/mL
  Growth temperature: 37°C
  Growth strain: C3013
  Copy number: Unknown
Gene/Insert
  Gene/Insert name: Protein A and hyperactive Tn5 transposase (Tnp) fusion protein (alt name: 3XFlag_pA-Tn5)
  Species: E. coli
  Promoter: T7
  Tag / fusion protein: Protein A and Tn5 transposase fusion protein with N terminal 3XFlag tag (N terminal on insert)
  Cloning method: Restriction Enzyme; 5′ cloning site NcoI (not destroyed); 3′ cloning site NdeI (not destroyed)
  Sequencing primers: 5′ CGG TTT AAA CCG GGG ATC TCG; 3′ TTG CGC CGC AAC ATT CAC C
Resource information
  A portion of this plasmid was derived from a plasmid made by: Tn5 transposase: pTXB1-Tn5 plasmid was a gift from Rickard Sandberg (Addgene plasmid # 60240) and for pA, the pK19pA-MN plasmid was a gift from Ulrich Laemmli (available through Addgene plasmid # 86973)
Terms and licenses: Academic/Nonprofit Terms; Industry Terms: Not Available to Industry
Depositor comments: Please note that verifying this plasmid by sequencing or digest is challenging due to the presence of the helper plasmid, as multiple bands or mispriming is likely to occur. See Addgene's sequencing results to compare sequences. This plasmid has been found to be somewhat unstable and prone to concatenation. Concatenation often does not impact plasmid function, but can reduce transformation or transfection efficiencies. If you have trouble isolating the monomeric version of this plasmid, you might consider linearizing, gel extracting, re-ligating, and transforming the plasmid.
How to cite: 3XFlag-pA-Tn5-Fl was a gift from Steven Henikoff (Addgene plasmid # 124601 ; http://n2t.net/addgene:124601 ; RRID:Addgene_124601)
