[The description below was written by a language model from this plasmid's Addgene catalogue record and pLannotate feature annotations shown in this document.]
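Description:
3XFlag-pA-Tn5-Fl is an 8.7 kb bacterial expression plasmid built on pTXB1-Tn5, an intein/chitin-binding-domain purification vector. It replicates in E. coli from a ColE1/pMB1-type origin accompanied by the rop gene, which moderates copy number (the record lists copy number as unknown), and is selected with ampicillin through the bla gene. An M13 phage origin, a bom fragment and short remnants of tetracycline-resistance and mbeC sequences are backbone leftovers.

The expression cassette is driven by a T7 promoter with an adjacent lac operator, and a plasmid-borne lacI gene supplies repressor so that expression is IPTG-inducible in hosts providing T7 RNA polymerase. Five tandem rrnB T1 terminators sit upstream of the promoter, presumably to block read-through transcription into the cassette. The depositor replaced the original ribosome binding site with a canonical one. The open reading frame encodes an N-terminal 3XFlag tag (only partly recognised by the automated annotation), the immunoglobulin-binding domains of Staphylococcus aureus protein A, and hyperactive Tn5 transposase, followed in the same orientation by the Mxe GyrA intein and a chitin binding domain, with a T7 terminator downstream. This arrangement allows the fusion to be captured on chitin resin and released by thiol-induced intein cleavage.

The purified pA-Tn5 protein is the reagent used in CUT&Tag epigenomic profiling, where protein A tethers the transposase to antibodies bound at chromatin targets. The depositor notes that the plasmid is somewhat unstable and prone to concatenation, and that a helper plasmid in the supplied strain complicates verification by digest or sequencing.
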