Features (pLannotate 1.2.2; 27 found; start..end, strand, type, name):
    142..333     -  CDS            rop: Rop protein, which maintains plasmids at low copy number; rop
    374..484     +  CDS            mbeC (fragment): MBEC_ECOLX - Experimental evidence at protein level: Swiss-Prot protein existence level 1. Required for efficient mobilization of ColE1 plasmid and is thus essential to promote the specific transfer of the plasmid during conjugation. Probably functions by inducing DNA bending, helping the MbeA relaxase to melt the DNA around the nic site and cleave the phosphodiester bond. Binds specifically double-stranded DNA (dsDNA) containing the ColE1 oriT but does not recognize the inverted repeat (IR). From Escherichia coli.
    519..841     -  CDS            TcR (fragment): tetracycline efflux protein; tet; confers resistance to tetracycline
    856..877     -  protein_bind   CAP binding site: CAP binding activates transcription in the presence of cAMP. E. coli catabolite activator protein
    890..1972    -  CDS            lacI: lac repressor; lacI; The lac repressor binds to the lac operator to inhibit transcription in E. coli. This inhibition can be relieved by adding lactose or isopropyl-β-D-thiogalactopyranoside (IPTG).
   1973..2050    -  promoter       lacI promoter: lacI
   2058..2151    -  CDS            TcR (fragment): tetracycline efflux protein; tet; confers resistance to tetracycline
   2203..2289    +  terminator     rrnB T1 terminator: Escherichia coli rrnB; transcription terminator T1 from the E. coli rrnB gene
   2386..2472    +  terminator     rrnB T1 terminator: Escherichia coli rrnB; transcription terminator T1 from the E. coli rrnB gene
   2569..2655    +  terminator     rrnB T1 terminator: Escherichia coli rrnB; transcription terminator T1 from the E. coli rrnB gene
   2752..2838    +  terminator     rrnB T1 terminator: Escherichia coli rrnB; transcription terminator T1 from the E. coli rrnB gene
   2935..3021    +  terminator     rrnB T1 terminator: Escherichia coli rrnB; transcription terminator T1 from the E. coli rrnB gene
   3156..3174    +  promoter       T7 promoter: promoter for bacteriophage T7 RNA polymerase
   3175..3199    +  protein_bind   lac operator: The lac repressor binds to the lac operator to inhibit transcription in E. coli. This inhibition can be relieved by adding lactose or isopropyl-β-D-thiogalactopyranoside (IPTG). lac repressor encoded by lacI
   3214..3236    +  RBS            RBS: efficient ribosome binding site from bacteriophage T7 gene 10 (Olins and Rangwala, 1989)
   3291..3314    +  CDS            2xFLAG (fragment): two tandem FLAG® epitope tags
   3333..3758    +  CDS            protein A: immunoglobulin binding domains of Staphylocuccus aureus protein A
   3840..5267    +  CDS            Tn5 transposase: transposase from the bacterial Tn5 transposon (Reznikoff, 1993)
   5268..5861    +  CDS            Mxe GyrA intein: modified GyrA intein (Southworth et al., 1999); Mycobacterium xenopi gyrA; N-terminal cleavage of this intein can be induced by thiols.
   5892..6047    +  CDS            CBD: chitin binding domain from chitinase A1 (Watanabe et al., 1994); Bacillus circulans chiA
   6069..6118    +  CDS            SET1 (fragment): solubility-enhancement tag derived from T7 phage gene 10B
   6126..6173    +  terminator     T7 terminator: transcription terminator for bacteriophage T7 RNA polymerase
   6233..6337    +  promoter       AmpR promoter: bla
   6338..7198    +  CDS            AmpR: β-lactamase; bla; confers resistance to ampicillin, carbenicillin, and related antibiotics
   7240..7753    -  rep_origin     M13 ori (sequence partly withheld): M13 bacteriophage origin of replication; arrow indicates direction of (+) strand synthesis
   7864..8452    +  rep_origin     ori: high-copy-number ColE1/pMB1/pBR322/pUC origin of replication
   8629..40      -  misc_feature   bom (fragment) (across the origin): basis of mobility region from pBR322
>Addgene plasmid #124601 | 3XFlag-pA-Tn5-Fl | addgene full sequence | sequence record 333612 | Addgene NGS Result
ATACACTCCGCTATCGCTACGTGACTGGGTCATGGCTGCGCCCCGACACCCGCCAACACCCGCTGACGCG
CCCTGACGGGCTTGTCTGCTCCCGGCATCCGCTTACAGACAAGCTGTGACCGTCTCCGGGAGCTGCATGT
GTCAGAGGTTTTCACCGTCATCACCGAAACGCGCGAGGCAGCTGCGGTAAAGCTCATCAGCGTGGTCGTG
CAGCGATTCACAGATGTCTGCCTGTTCATCCGCGTCCAGCTCGTTGAGTTTCTCCAGAAGCGTTAATGTC
TGGCTTCTGATAAAGCGGGCCATGTTAAGGGCGGTTTTTTCCTGTTTGGTCACTGATGCCTCCGTGTAAG
GGGGATTTCTGTTCATGGGGGTAATGATACCGATGAAACGAGAGAGGATGCTCACGATACGGGTTACTGA
TGATGAACATGCCCGGTTACTGGAACGTTGTGAGGGTAAACAACTGGCGGTATGGATGCGGCGGGACCAG
AGAAAAATCACTCAGGGTCAATGCCAGCCGAACGCCAGCAAGACGTAGCCCAGCGCGTCGGCCGCCATGC
CGGCGATAATGGCCTGCTTCTCGCCGAAACGTTTGGTGGCGGGACCAGTGACGAAGGCTTGAGCGAGGGC
GTGCAAGATTCCGAATACCGCAAGCGACAGGCCGATCATCGTCGCGCTCCAGCGAAAGCGGTCCTCGCCG
AAAATGACCCAGAGCGCTGCCGGCACCTGTCCTACGAGTTGCATGATAAAGAAGACAGTCATAAGTGCGG
CGACGATAGTCATGCCCCGCGCCCACCGGAAGGAGCTGACTGGGTTGAAGGCTCTCAAGGGCATCGGTCG
AGATCCCGGTGCCTAATGAGTGAGCTAACTTACATTAATTGCGTTGCGCTCACTGCCCGCTTTCCAGTCG
GGAAACCTGTCGTGCCAGCTGCATTAATGAATCGGCCAACGCGCGGGGAGAGGCGGTTTGCGTATTGGGC
GCCAGGGTGGTTTTTCTTTTCACCAGTGAGACGGGCAACAGCTGATTGCCCTTCACCGCCTGGCCCTGAG
AGAGTTGCAGCAAGCGGTCCACGCTGGTTTGCCCCAGCAGGCGAAAATCCTGTTTGATGGTGGTTAACGG
CGGGATATAACATGAGCTGTCTTCGGTATCGTCGTATCCCACTACCGAGATATCCGCACCAACGCGCAGC
CCGGACTCGGTAATGGCGCGCATTGCGCCCAGCGCCATCTGATCGTTGGCAACCAGCATCGCAGTGGGAA
CGATGCCCTCATTCAGCATTTGCATGGTTTGTTGAAAACCGGACATGGCACTCCAGTCGCCTTCCCGTTC
CGCTATCGGCTGAATTTGATTGCGAGTGAGATATTTATGCCAGCCAGCCAGACGCAGACGCGCCGAGACA
GAACTTAATGGGCCCGCTAACAGCGCGATTTGCTGGTGACCCAATGCGACCAGATGCTCCACGCCCAGTC
GCGTACCGTCTTCATGGGAGAAAATAATACTGTTGATGGGTGTCTGGTCAGAGACATCAAGAAATAACGC
CGGAACATTAGTGCAGGCAGCTTCCACAGCAATGGCATCCTGGTCATCCAGCGGATAGTTAATGATCAGC
CCACTGACGCGTTGCGCGAGAAGATTGTGCACCGCCGCTTTACAGGCTTCGACGCCGCTTCGTTCTACCA
TCGACACCACCACGCTGGCACCCAGTTGATCGGCGCGAGATTTAATCGCCGCGACAATTTGCGACGGCGC
GTGCAGGGCCAGACTGGAGGTGGCAACGCCAATCAGCAACGACTGTTTGCCCGCCAGTTGTTGTGCCACG
CGGTTGGGAATGTAATTCAGCTCCGCCATCGCCGCTTCCACTTTTTCCCGCGTTTTCGCAGAAACGTGGC
TGGCCTGGTTCACCACGCGGGAAACGGTCTGATAAGAGACACCGGCATACTCTGCGACATCGTATAACGT
TACTGGTTTCACATTCACCACCCTGAATTGACTCTCTTCCGGGCGCTATCATGCCATACCGCGAAAGGTT
TTGCGCCATTCGATGGTGTCCGGGATCTCGACGCTCTCCCTTATGCGACTCCTGCATTAGGAAGCAGCCC
AGTAGTAGGTTGAGGCCGTTGAGCACCGCCGCCGCAAGGAATGGTGCATGCCGGCATGCCGCCCTTTCGT
CTTCAAGAATTAATTCCCAATTCCCCAGGCATCAAATAAAACGAAAGGCTCAGTCGAAAGACTGGGCCTT
TCGTTTTATCTGTTGTTTGTCGGTGAACGCTCTCCTGAGTAGGACAAATCCGCCGGGAGCGGATTTGAAC
GTTGCGAAGCAACGGCCCGGAGGGTGGCGGGCAGGACGCCCGCCATAAACTGCCAGGAATTAATTCCCCA
GGCATCAAATAAAACGAAAGGCTCAGTCGAAAGACTGGGCCTTTCGTTTTATCTGTTGTTTGTCGGTGAA
CGCTCTCCTGAGTAGGACAAATCCGCCGGGAGCGGATTTGAACGTTGCGAAGCAACGGCCCGGAGGGTGG
CGGGCAGGACGCCCGCCATAAACTGCCAGGAATTAATTCCCCAGGCATCAAATAAAACGAAAGGCTCAGT
CGAAAGACTGGGCCTTTCGTTTTATCTGTTGTTTGTCGGTGAACGCTCTCCTGAGTAGGACAAATCCGCC
GGGAGCGGATTTGAACGTTGCGAAGCAACGGCCCGGAGGGTGGCGGGCAGGACGCCCGCCATAAACTGCC
AGGAATTAATTCCCCAGGCATCAAATAAAACGAAAGGCTCAGTCGAAAGACTGGGCCTTTCGTTTTATCT
GTTGTTTGTCGGTGAACGCTCTCCTGAGTAGGACAAATCCGCCGGGAGCGGATTTGAACGTTGCGAAGCA
ACGGCCCGGAGGGTGGCGGGCAGGACGCCCGCCATAAACTGCCAGGAATTAATTCCCCAGGCATCAAATA
AAACGAAAGGCTCAGTCGAAAGACTGGGCCTTTCGTTTTATCTGTTGTTTGTCGGTGAACGCTCTCCTGA
GTAGGACAAATCCGCCGGGAGCGGATTTGAACGTTGCGAAGCAACGGCCCGGAGGGTGGCGGGCAGGACG
CCCGCCATAAACTGCCAGGAATTGGGGATCGGAATTAATTCCCGGTTTAAACCGGGGATCTCGATCCCGC
GAAATTAATACGACTCACTATAGGGGAATTGTGAGCGGATAACAATTCCCCTCTAGAAATAATTTTGTTT
AACTTTAAGAAGGAGATATACCATGGGTGATTACAAGGATCACGATGGCGATTACAAGGATCACGATATC
GATTACAAGGATGATGATGATAAGATGACCATGATTACGCCAAGCTTAAAAGATGACCCAAGCCAAAGTG
CTAACCTATTGTCAGAAGCTAAAAAGTTAAATGAATCTCAAGCACCGAAAGCGGATAACAAATTCAACAA
AGAACAACAAAATGCTTTCTATGAAATCTTACATTTACCTAACTTAAACGAAGAACAACGCAATGGTTTC
ATCCAAAGCCTAAAAGATGACCCAAGCCAAAGCGCTAACCTTTTAGCAGAAGCTAAAAAGCTAAATGATG
CTCAAGCACCAAAAGCTGACAACAAATTCAACAAAGAACAACAAAATGCTTTCTATGAAATTTTACATTT
ACCTAACTTAACTGAAGAACAACGTAACGGCTTCATCCAAAGCCTTAAAGACGATCCTTCAGTGAGCAAA
GAAATTTTAGCAGAAGCTAAAAAGCTAAACGATGCTCAAGCACCAAAAGATGACGATAAAGAATTCGGTG
GCGGTGGCTCTGGCGGTGGTGGGAGTGGAGGTGGGGGATCAGGAGGAGGCGGTTCCCATATGATTACCAG
TGCACTGCATCGTGCGGCGGATTGGGCGAAAAGCGTGTTTTCTAGTGCTGCGCTGGGTGATCCGCGTCGT
ACCGCGCGTCTGGTGAATGTTGCGGCGCAACTGGCCAAATATAGCGGCAAAAGCATTACCATTAGCAGCG
AAGGCAGCAAAGCCATGCAGGAAGGCGCGTATCGTTTTATTCGTAATCCGAACGTGAGCGCGGAAGCGAT
TCGTAAAGCGGGTGCCATGCAGACCGTGAAACTGGCCCAGGAATTTCCGGAACTGCTGGCAATTGAAGAT
ACCACCTCTCTGAGCTATCGTCATCAGGTGGCGGAAGAACTGGGCAAACTGGGTAGCATTCAGGATAAAA
GCCGTGGTTGGTGGGTGCATAGCGTGCTGCTGCTGGAAGCGACCACCTTTCGTACCGTGGGCCTGCTGCA
TCAAGAATGGTGGATGCGTCCGGATGATCCGGCGGATGCGGATGAAAAAGAAAGCGGCAAATGGCTGGCC
GCTGCTGCAACTTCGCGTCTGAGAATGGGCAGCATGATGAGCAACGTGATTGCGGTGTGCGATCGTGAAG
CGGATATTCATGCGTATCTGCAAGATAAACTGGCCCATAACGAACGTTTTGTGGTGCGTAGCAAACATCC
GCGTAAAGATGTGGAAAGCGGCCTGTATCTGTATGATCACCTGAAAAACCAGCCGGAACTGGGCGGCTAT
CAGATTAGCATTCCGCAGAAAGGCGTGGTGGATAAACGTGGCAAACGTAAAAACCGTCCGGCGCGTAAAG
CGAGCCTGAGCCTGCGTAGCGGCCGTATTACCCTGAAACAGGGCAACATTACCCTGAACGCGGTGCTGGC
CGAAGAAATTAATCCGCCGAAAGGCGAAACCCCGCTGAAATGGCTGCTGCTGACCAGCGAGCCGGTGGAA
AGTCTGGCCCAAGCGCTGCGTGTGATTGATATTTATACCCATCGTTGGCGCATTGAAGAATTTCACAAAG
CGTGGAAAACGGGTGCGGGTGCGGAACGTCAGCGTATGGAAGAACCGGATAACCTGGAACGTATGGTGAG
CATTCTGAGCTTTGTGGCGGTGCGTCTGCTGCAACTGCGTGAATCTTTTACTCCGCCGCAAGCACTGCGT
GCGCAGGGCCTGCTGAAAGAAGCGGAACACGTTGAAAGCCAGAGCGCGGAAACCGTGCTGACCCCGGATG
AATGCCAACTGCTGGGCTATCTGGATAAAGGCAAACGCAAACGCAAAGAAAAAGCGGGCAGCCTGCAATG
GGCGTATATGGCGATTGCGCGTCTGGGCGGCTTTATGGATAGCAAACGTACCGGCATTGCGAGCTGGGGT
GCGCTGTGGGAAGGTTGGGAAGCGCTGCAAAGCAAACTGGATGGCTTTCTGGCCGCGAAAGACCTGATGG
CGCAGGGCATTAAAATCTGCATCACGGGAGATGCACTAGTTGCCCTACCCGAGGGCGAGTCGGTACGCAT
CGCCGACATCGTGCCGGGTGCGCGGCCCAACAGTGACAACGCCATCGACCTGAAAGTCCTTGACCGGCAT
GGCAATCCCGTGCTCGCCGACCGGCTGTTCCACTCCGGCGAGCATCCGGTGTACACGGTGCGTACGGTCG
AAGGTCTGCGTGTGACGGGCACCGCGAACCACCCGTTGTTGTGTTTGGTCGACGTCGCCGGGGTGCCGAC
CCTGCTGTGGAAGCTGATCGACGAAATCAAGCCGGGCGATTACGCGGTGATTCAACGCAGCGCATTCAGC
GTCGACTGTGCAGGTTTTGCCCGCGGGAAACCCGAATTTGCGCCCACAACCTACACAGTCGGCGTCCCTG
GACTGGTGCGTTTCTTGGAAGCACACCACCGAGACCCGGACGCCCAAGCTATCGCCGACGAGCTGACCGA
CGGGCGGTTCTACTACGCGAAAGTCGCCAGTGTCACCGACGCCGGCGTGCAGCCGGTGTATAGCCTTCGT
GTCGACACGGCAGACCACGCGTTTATCACGAACGGGTTCGTCAGCCACGCTACTGGCCTCACCGGTCTGA
ACTCAGGCCTCACGACAAATCCTGGTGTATCCGCTTGGCAGGTCAACACAGCTTATACTGCGGGACAATT
GGTCACATATAACGGCAAGACGTATAAATGTTTGCAGCCCCACACCTCCTTGGCAGGATGGGAACCATCC
AACGTTCCTGCCTTGTGGCAGCTTCAATGACTGCAGGAAGGGGATCCGGCTGCTAACAAAGCCCGAAAGG
AAGCTGAGTTGGCTGCTGCCACCGCTGAGCAATAACTAGCATAACCCCTTGGGGCCTCTAAACGGGTCTT
GAGGGGTTTTTTGCTGAAAGGAGGAACTATATCCGGATAACTACGTCAGGTGGCACTTTTCGGGGAAATG
TGCGCGGAACCCCTATTTGTTTATTTTTCTAAATACATTCAAATATGTATCCGCTCATGAGACAATAACC
CTGATAAATGCTTCAATAATATTGAAAAAGGAAGAGTATGAGTATTCAACATTTCCGTGTCGCCCTTATT
CCCTTTTTTGCGGCATTTTGCCTTCCTGTTTTTGCTCACCCAGAAACGCTGGTGAAAGTAAAAGATGCTG
AAGATCAGTTGGGTGCACGAGTGGGTTACATCGAACTGGATCTCAACAGCGGTAAGATCCTTGAGAGTTT
TCGCCCCGAAGAACGTTTCCCAATGATGAGCACTTTTAAAGTTCTGCTATGTGGCGCGGTATTATCCCGT
GTTGACGCCGGGCAAGAGCAACTCGGTCGCCGCATACACTATTCTCAGAATGACTTGGTTGAGTACTCAC
CAGTCACAGAAAAGCATCTTACGGATGGCATGACAGTAAGAGAATTATGCAGTGCTGCCATAACCATGAG
TGATAACACTGCGGCCAACTTACTTCTGACAACGATCGGAGGACCGAAGGAGCTAACCGCTTTTTTGCAC
AACATGGGGGATCATGTAACTCGCCTTGATCGTTGGGAACCGGAGCTGAATGAAGCCATACCAAACGACG
AGCGTGACACCACGATGCCTGTAGCAATGGCAACAACGTTGCGCAAACTATTAACTGGCGAACTACTTAC
TCTAGCTTCCCGGCAACAATTAATAGACTGGATGGAGGCGGATAAAGTTGCAGGACCACTTCTGCGCTCG
GCCCTTCCGGCTGGCTGGTTTATTGCTGATAAATCTGGAGCCGGTGAGCGTGGGTCTCGCGGTATCATTG
CAGCACTGGGGCCAGATGGTAAGCCCTCCCGTATCGTAGTTATCTACACGACGGGGAGTCAGGCAACTAT
GGATGAACGAAATAGACAGATCGCTGAGATAGGTGCCTCACTGATTAAGCATTGGTAACTGTCAGACCAA
GTTTACTCATATATACTTTAGATTGATT
[38 nt withheld, positions 7239-7276]
A
[37 nt withheld, positions 7278-7314]
ATTTTGTTAAAATTCGCGTTAAATTTTTGTTAAATCAGCTCATTTTTTAACCAATAGGCCGAAATCGGCA
AAATCCCTTATAAATCAAAAGAATAGCCCGAGATAGGGT
[37 nt withheld, positions 7424-7460]
AAAGAACGTGGACTCCAACGTCAAAGG
[141 nt withheld, positions 7488-7628]
G
[125 nt withheld, positions 7630-7754]
AAAGGATCTAGGTGAAGATCCTTTTTGATAATCTCATGACCAAAATCCCTTAACGTGAGTTTTCGTTCCA
CTGAGCGTCAGACCCCGTAGAAAAGATCAAAGGATCTTCTTGAGATCCTTTTTTTCTGCGCGTAATCTGC
TGCTTGCAAACAAAAAAACCACCGCTACCAGCGGTGGTTTGTTTGCCGGATCAAGAGCTACCAACTCTTT
TTCCGAAGGTAACTGGCTTCAGCAGAGCGCAGATACCAAATACTGTCCTTCTAGTGTAGCCGTAGTTAGG
CCACCACTTCAAGAACTCTGTAGCACCGCCTACATACCTCGCTCTGCTAATCCTGTTACCAGTGGCTGCT
GCCAGTGGCGATAAGTCGTGTCTTACCGGGTTGGACTCAAGACGATAGTTACCGGATAAGGCGCAGCGGT
CGGGCTGAACGGGGGGTTCGTGCACACAGCCCAGCTTGGAGCGAACGACCTACACCGAACTGAGATACCT
ACAGCGTGAGCTATGAGAAAGCGCCACGCTTCCCGAAGGGAGAAAGGCGGACAGGTATCCGGTAAGCGGC
AGGGTCGGAACAGGAGAGCGCACGAGGGAGCTTCCAGGGGGAAACGCCTGGTATCTTTATAGTCCTGTCG
GGTTTCGCCACCTCTGACTTGAGCGTCGATTTTTGTGATGCTCGTCAGGGGGGCGGAGCCTATGGAAAAA
CGCCAGCAACGCGGCCTTTTTACGGTTCCTGGCCTTTTGCTGGCCTTTTGCTCACATGTTCTTTCCTGCG
TTATCCCCTGATTCTGTGGATAACCGTATTACCGCCTTTGAGTGAGCTGATACCGCTCGCCGCAGCCGAA
CGACCGAGCGCAGCGAGTCAGTGAGCGAGGAAGCTATGGTGCACTCTCAGTACAATCTGCTCTGATGCCG
CATAGTTAAGCCAGT
