>Addgene plasmid #124601 | 3XFlag-pA-Tn5-Fl | addgene partial sequence | sequence record 243379 | C3013 helper mini-F plasmid
GAGGATGGTTAATGATCGTTGCACTTGCCCGGTGCGAAAGCGGGATGAGAACGGGCGATATAGAAGAACT
TTAAAAGCGTTGATCAACGAAAGACGTTAATAGGGTCGCAAACTCTTAATGAGCTCACGGTTGTAGAGCT
GCAGTTAGTTGAAACGCAGCCGGGCGGGCCAGAGATGAACAGGATCTGCTACTTTGAAAAGCGTTGTTGG
GCGCGAGTAGACAGGACGGGAGATTGCGGAAGTAAATGAAGGCTGGCCTGGTTCACCACGCGGGAAACGG
TCTGATAAGAGACACCGGCATACTCTGCGACATCGTATAACGTTACTGGTTTCACATTCACCACCCTGAA
TTGACTCTCTTCCGGGCGCTATCATGCCATACCGCGAAAGGTTTTGCACCATTCGATGGTGACCTAGATT
TCAGTGCAATTTATCTCTTCAAATGTAGCACCTGAAGTCAGCCCCATACGATATAAGTTGTAATTCTCAT
GTTTGACAGCTTATCATCGATAAGCTTTAATGCGGTAGTTTATCACAGTTAAATTGCTAACGCAGTCAGG
CACCGTGTATGAAATCTAACAATGCGCTCATCGTCATCCTCGGCACCGTCACCCTGGATGCTGTAGGCAT
AGGCTTGGTTATGCCGGTACTGCCGGGCCTCTTGCGGGATATCGTCCATTCCGACAGCATCGCCAGTCAC
TATGGCGTGCTGCTAGCGCTATATGCGTTGATGCAATTTCTATGCGCACCCGTTCTCGGAGCACTGTCCG
ACCGCTTTGGCCGCCGCCCAGTCCTGCTCGCTTCGCTACTTGGAGCCACTATCGACTACGCGATCATGGC
GACCACACCCGTCCTGTGGATCCGGCCCATTGGCTGCCTCCCACACTTGGATATGCCTCCTCGGAGCCTT
ATAGAATTGTTTATAAGACTTGCGCATTATTTGACCTCCAATGCGAACAAAGGGAAACCGCTGTGGTCTC
CCTTTAGTGAGTTCAATTAATTATCCACGGTCAGAAGTGACCAGTTCGTTCTTCTCCCACCAACGCTTAA
GGTCGAACGAAGGGCAAGCGTACGGCGCCACCTCATGATGGGCGCGAAGCACAGCGCCTTCGTACTTAGC
CAGCAGTGTGACAAGCAGTGAGCGAAGGGATTGCATTTGGGCTGGCGTAAAGTTAGCGTCGAACTTACCT
TTATCGTCGATACCACCAACAAGGCAGACGCCGATAGAGTTGTGGTTGTAACCCTTAGCGTGAGAGCCTA
CAGCCATCTCATCTCGTCCTGCCTCCACAGTACCGTCTCGCTTGATGATAAAGTGGTATCCCACATCGAG
CCAACCCTGCTCTTTGTGCCACTGGCGAATCTCACGGACACCAACATTCTGACTTGGCTTGGTAGCCGAG
CAGTGAACAAAGATTGCGTCAGTAGATTCACGTTGTTTAAACTGTACACGAGCCATTATTTCTTTCCTCC
TTTCCTTTTTAATCTATCAAAGGGGACCCGGATCCTCTACGCCGGACGCATCGTGGCCGGCATCACCGGC
GCCACAGGTGCGGTTGCTGGCGCCTATATCGCCGACATCACCGATGGGGAAGATCGGGCTCGCCACTTCG
GGCTCATGAGCGCTTGTTTCGGCGTGGGTATGGTGGCAGGCCCCGTGGCCGGGGGACTGTTGGGCGCCAT
CTCCTTGCATGCACCATTCCTTGCGGCGGCGGTGCTCAACGGCCTCAACCTACTACTGGGCTGCTTCCTA
ATGCAGGAGTCGCATAAGGGAGAGCGTCGACCAATTCTCATGTTTGACAGCTTATCATCGAATTTCTGCC
ATTCATCCGCTTATTATCACTTATTCAGGCGTAGCAACCAGGCGTTTAAGGGCACCAATAACTGCCTTAA
AAAAATTACGCCCCGCCCTGCCACTCATCGCAGTACTGTTGTAATTCATTAAGCATTCTGCCGACATGGA
AGCCATCACAAACGGCATGATGAACCTGAATCGCCAGCGGCATCAGCACCTTGTCGCCTTGCGTATAATA
TTTGCCCATGGTGAAAACGGGGGCGAAGAAGTTGTCCATATTGGCCACGTTTAAATCAAAACTGGTGAAA
CTCACCCAGGGATTGGCTGAGACGAAAAACATATTCTCAATAAACCCTTTAGGGAAATAGGCCAGGTTTT
CACCGTAACACGCCACATCTTGCGAATATATGTGTAGAAACTGCCGGAAATCGTCGTGGTATTCACTCCA
GAGCGATGAAAACGTTTCAGTTTGCTCATGGAAAACGGTGTAACAAGGGTGAACACTATCCCATATCACC
AGCTCACCGTCTTTCATTGCCATACGGAATTCCGGATGAGCATTCATCAGGCGGGCAAGAATGTGAATAA
AGGCCGGATAAAACTTGTGCTTATTTTTCTTTACGGTCTTTAAAAAGGCCGTAATATCCAGCTGAACGGT
CTGGTTATAGGTACATTGAGCAACTGACTGAAATGCCTCAAAATGTTCTTTACGATGCCATTGGGATATA
TCAACGGTGGTATATCCAGTGATTTTTTTCTCCATTTTAGCTTCCTTAGCTCCTGAAAATCTCGATAACT
CAAAAAATACGCCCGGTAGTGATCTTATTTCATTATGGTGAAAGTTGGAACCTCTTACGTGCCGATCAAC
GTCTCATTTTCGCCAAAAGTTGGCCCAGGGCTTCCCGGTATCAACAGGGACACCAGGATTTATTTATTCT
GCGAAGTGATCTTCCGTCACAGGTATTTATTCGCGATAAGCTCATGGAGCGGCGTAACCGTCGCACAGGA
AGGACAGAGAAAGCGCGGATCTGGGAAGTGACGGACAGAACGGTCAGGACCTGGATTGGGGAGGCGGTTG
CCGCCGCTGCTGCTGACGGTGTGACGTTCTCTGTTCCGGTCACACCACATACGTTCCGCCATTCCTATGC
GATGCACATGCTGTATGCCGGTATACCGCTGAAAGTTCTGCAAAGCCTGATGGGACATAAGTCCATCAGT
TCAACGGAAGTCTACACGAAGGTTTTTGCGCTGGATGTGGCTGCCCGGCACCGGGTGCAGTTTGCGATGC
CGGAGTCTGATGCGGTTGCGATGCTGAAACAATTATCCTGAGAATAAATGCCTTGGCCTTTATATGGAAA
TGTGGAACTGAGTGGATATGCTGTTTTTGTCTGTTAAACAGAGAAGCTGGCTGTTATCCACTGAGAAGCG
AACGAAACAGTCGGGAAAATCTCCCATTATCGTAGAGATCCGCATTATTAATCTCAGGAGCCTGTGTAGC
GTTTATAGGAAGTAGTGTTCTGTCATGATGCCTGCAAGCGGTAACGAAAACGATTTGAATATGCCTTCAG
GAACAATAGAAATCTTCGTGCGGTGTTACGTTGAAGTGGAGCGGATTATGTCAGCAATGGACAGAACAAC
CTAATGAACACAGAACCATGATGTGGTCTGTCCTTTTACAGCCAGTAGTGCTCGCCGCAGTCGAGCGACA
GGGCGAAGCCCTCGAGTGAGCGAGGAAGCACCAGGGAACAGCACTTATATATTCTGCTTACACACGATGC
CTGAAAAAACTTCCCTTGGGGTTATCCACTTATCCACGGGGATATTTTTATAATTATTTTTTTTATAGTT
TTTAGATCTTCTTTTTTAGAGCGCCTTGTAGGCCTTTATCCATGCTGGTTCTAGAGAAGGTGTTGTGACA
AATTGCCCTTTCAGTGTGACAAATCACCCTCAAATGACAGTCCTGTCTGTGACAAATTGCCCTTAACCCT
GTGACAAATTGCCCTCAGAAGAAGCTGTTTTTTCACAAAGTTATCCCTGCTTATTGACTCTTTTTTATTT
AGTGTGACAATCTAAAAACTTGTCACACTTCACATGGATCTGTCATGGCGGAAACAGCGGTTATCAATCA
CAAGAAACGTAAAAATAGCCCGCGAATCGTCCAGTCAAACGACCTCACTGAGGCGGCATATAGTCTCTCC
CGGGATCAAAAACGTATGCTGTATCTGTTCGTTGACCAGATCAGAAAATCTGATGGCACCCTACAGGAAC
ATGACGGTATCTGCGAGATCCATGTTGCTAAATATGCTGAAATATTCGGATTGACCTCTGCGGAAGCCAG
TAAGGATATACGGCAGGCATTGAAGAGTTTCGCGGGGAAGGAAGTGGTTTTTTATCGCCCTGAAGAGGAT
GCCGGCGATGAAAAAGGCTATGAATCTTTTCCTTGGTTTATCAAACGTGCGCACAGTCCATCCAGAGGGC
TTTACAGTGTACATATCAACCCATATCTCATTCCCTTCTTTATCGGGTTACAGAACCGGTTTACGCAGTT
TCGGCTTAGTGAAACAAAAGAAATCACCAATCCGTATGCCATGCGTTTATACGAATCCCTGTGTCAGTAT
CGTAAGCCGGATGGCTCAGGCATCGTCTCTCTGAAAATCGACTGGATCATAGAGCGTTACCAGCTGCCTC
AAAGTTACCAGCGTATGCCTGACTTCCGCCGCCGCTTCCTGCAGGTCTGTGTTAATGAGATCAACAGCAG
AACTCCAATGCGCCTCTCATACATTGAGAAAAAGAAAGGCCGCCAGACGACTCATATCGTATTTTCCTTC
CGCGATATCACTTCCATGACGACAGGATAGTCTGAGGGTTATCTGTCACAGATTTGAGGGTGGTTCGTCA
CATTTGTTCTGACCTACTGAGGGTAATTTGTCACAGTTTTGCTGTTTCCTTCAGCCTGCATGGATTTTCT
CATACTTTTTGAACTGTAATTTTTAAGGAAGCCAAATTTGAGGGCAGTTTGTCACAGTTGATTTCCTTCT
CTTTCCCTTCGTCATGTGACCTGATATCGGGGGTTAGTTCGTCATCATTGATGAGGGTTGATTATCACAG
TTTATTACTCTGAATTGGCTATCCGCGTGTGTACCTCTACCTGGAGTTTTTCCCACGGTGGATATTTCTT
CTTGCGCTGAGCGTAAGAGCTATCTGACAGAACAGTTCTTCTTTGCTTCCTCGCCAGTTCGCTCGCTATG
CTCGGTTACACGGCTGCGGCGAGCGCTAGTGATAATAAGTGACTGAGGTATGTGCTCTTCTTATCTCCTT
TTGTAGTGTTGCTCTTATTTTAAACAACTTTGCGGTTTTTTGATGACTTTGCGATTTTGTTGTTGCTTTG
CAGTAAATTGCAAGATTTAATAAAAAAACGCAAAGCAATGATTAAAGGATGTTCAGAATGAAACTCATGG
AAACACTTAACCAGTGCATAAACGCTGGTCATGAAATGACGAAGGCTATCGCCATTGCACAGTTTAATGA
TGACAGCCCGGAAGCGAGGAAAATAACCCGGCGCTGGAGAATAGGTGAAGCAGCGGATTTAGTTGGGGTT
TCTTCTCAGGCTATCAGAGATGCCGAGAAAGCAGGGCGACTACCGCACCCGGATATGGAAATTCGAGGAC
GGGTTGAGCAACGTGTTGGTTATACAATTGAACAAATTAATCATATGCGTGATGTGTTTGGTACGCGATT
GCGACGTGCTGAAGACGTATTTCCACCGGTGATCGGGGTTGCTGCCCATAAAGGTGGCGTTTACAAAACC
TCAGTTTCTGTTCATCTTGCTCAGGATCTGGCTCTGAAGGGGCTACGTGTTTTGCTCGTGGAAGGTAACG
ACCCCCAGGGAACAGCCTCAATGTATCACGGATGGGTACCAGATCTTCATATTCATGCAGAAGACACTCT
CCTGCCTTTCTATCTTGGGGAAAAGGACGATGTCACTTATGCAATAAAGCCCACTTGCTGGCCGGGGCTT
GACATTATTCCTTCCTGTCTGGCTCTGCACCGTATTGAAACTGAGTTAATGGGCAAATTTGATGAAGGTA
AACTGCCCACCGATCCACACCTGATGCTCCGACTGGCCATTGAAACTGTTGCTCATGACTATGATGTCAT
AGTTATTGACAGCGCGCCTAACCTGGGTATCGGCACGATTAATGTCGTATGTGCTGCTGATGTGCTGATT
GTTCCCACGCCTGCTGAGTTGTTTGACTACACCTCCGCACTGCAGTTTTTCGATATGCTTCGTGATCTGC
TCAAGAACGTTGATCTTAAAGGGTTCGAGCCTGATGTACGTATTTTGCTTACCAAATACAGCAATAGTAA
TGGCTCTCAGTCCCCGTGGATGGAGGAGCAAATTCGGGATGCCTGGGGAAGCATGGTTCTAAAAAATGTT
GTACGTGAAACGGATGAAGTTGGTAAAGGTCAGATCCGGATGAGAACTGTTTTTGAACAGGCCATTGATC
AACGCTCTTCAACTGGTGCCTGGAGAAATGCTCTTTCTATTTGGGAACCTGTCTGCAATGAAATTTTCGA
TCGTCTGATTAAACCACGCTGGGAGATTAGATAATGAAGCGTGCGCCTGTTATTCCAAAACATACGCTCA
ATACTCAACCGGTTGAAGATACTTCGTTATCGACACCAGCTGCCCCGATGGTGGATTCGTTAATTGCGCG
CGTAGGAGTAATGGCTCGCGGTAATGCCATTACTTTGCCTGTATGTGGTCGGGATGTGAAGTTTACTCTT
GAAGTGCTCCGGGGTGATAGTGTTGAGAAGACCTCTCGGGTATGGTCAGGTAATGAACGTGACCAGGAGC
TGCTTACTGAGGACGCACTGGATGATCTCATCCCTTCTTTTCTACTGACTGGTCAACAGACACCGGCGTT
CGGTCGAAGAGTATCTGGTGTCATAGAAATTGCCGATGGGAGTCGCCGTCGTAAAGCTGCTGCACTTACC
GAAAGTGATTATCGTGTTCTGGTTGGCGAGCTGGATGATGAGCAGATGGCTGCATTATCCAGATTGGGTA
ACGATTATCGCCCAACAAGTGCTTATGAACGTGGTCAGCGTTATGCAAGCCGATTGCAGAATGAATTTGC
TGGAAATATTTCTGCGCTGGCTGATGCGGAAAATATTTCACGTAAGATTATTACCCGCTGTATCAACACC
GCCAAATTGCCTAAATCAGTTGTTGCTCTTTTTTCTCACCCCGGTGAACTATCTGCCCGGTCAGGTGATG
CACTTCAAAAAGCCTTTACAGATAAAGAGGAATTACTTAAGCAGCAGGCATCTAACCTTCATGAGCAGAA
AAAAGCTGGGGTGATATTTGAAGCTGAAGAAGTTATCACTCTTTTAACTTCTGTGCTTAAAACGTCATCT
GCATCAAGAACTAGTTTAAGCTCACGACATCAGTTTGCTCCTGGAGCGACAGTATTGTATAAGGGCGATA
AAATGGTGCTTAACCTGGACAGGTCTCGTGTTCCAACTGAGTGTATAGAGAAAATTGAGGCCATTCTTAA
GGAACTTGAAAAGCCAGCACCCTGATGCGACCACGTTTTAGTCTACGTTTATCTGTCTTTACTTAATGTC
CTTTGTTACAGGCCAGAAAGCATAACTGGCCTGAATATTCTCTCTGGGCCCACTGTTCCACTTGTATCGT
CGGTCTGATAATCAGACTGGGACCACGGTCCCACTCGTATCGTCGGTCTGATTATTAGTCTGGGACCACG
GTCCCACTCGTATCGTCGGTCTGATTATTAGTCTGGGACCACGGTCCCACTCGTATCGTCGGTCTGATAA
TCAGACTGGGACCACGGTCCCACTCGTATCGTCGGTCTGATTATTAGTCTGGGACCATGGTCCCACTCGT
ATCGTCGGTCTGATTATTAGTCTGGGACCACGGTCCCACTCGTATCGTCGGTCTGATTATTAGTCTGGRA
CCACGGTCCCACTCGTATCGTCGGTCTGATTATTAGTCTGGGACCACGGTCCCACTCGTATCGTCGGTCT
GATTATTAGTCTGGGACCACGGTCCCACTCGTATCGTCGGTCTGATTATTAGTCTGGGACCACGATCCCA
CTCGTGTTGTCGGTCTGATTATCGGTCTGGGACCACGGTCCCACTTGTATTGTCGATCAGACTATCAGCG
TGAGACTACGATTCCATCAATGCCTGTCAAGGGCAAGTATTGACATGTCGTCGTAACCTGTAGAACGGAG
TAACCTCGGTGTGCGGTTGTATGCCTGCTGTGGATTGCTGCTGTGTCCTGCTTATCCACAACATTTTGCG
CACGGTTATGTGGACAAAATACCTGGTTACCCAGGCCGTGCCGGCACGTATTTCTAGTCAAACATGAGAA
TTGTGCCTAATGAGTGAGCTAACTTACATTAATTGCGTTGCGCTCACTGCCCGCTTTCCAGTCGGGAAAC
CTGTCGTGCCAGCTGCATTAATGAATCGGCCAACGCGCGGGGAGAGGCGGTTTGCGNTATTGGGSGCCRG
GGGGGGTTTTCTTTTNNACCAGTGAGANCGGGSSACAGYTGRTTGYSCCTTCMCCCCCYKTCTCTTTTAS
WCRTYTCGCCARCCCCMSAGWCMRSCYSSCMTSTCCGWTTSMSTSTTNCTCGTTGAAAAAAAAAA
